Addgene plasmid #215377: pEF1a mNeonGreen-3K-B1-10-IRES-mKate2-2A-PuroR
Depositing lab: Franz-Ulrich Hartl. Publication: alpha-Synuclein aggregates inhibit ESCRT-III through sequestration and collateral degradation. Sitron CS, Trinkaus VA, Galesic A, Garhammer M, Yuste-Checa P, Dransfeld U, Feigenbutz D, Zhang J, Ivashko L, Dudanova I, Harper JW, Hartl FU. Mol Cell. 2025 Sep 18;85(18):3505-3523.e17. doi: 10.1016/j.molcel.2025.08.022. Epub 2025 Sep 10. PubMed 40934925.
Backbone
  Vector backbone: lenti-EF1a-dCas9-VPR-Puro
  Vector type: Mammalian Expression
  Selectable markers: Puromycin
Growth in bacteria
  Bacterial resistance: Ampicillin, 100 μg/mL
  Growth temperature: 30°C
  Growth strain: NEB Stable
  Copy number: High Copy
Gene/Insert
  Gene/Insert name: mNeonGreen-3K-1-10
  Species: Branchiostoma lanceolatum
  Cloning method: Gibson Cloning
Depositor comments: Please visit https://doi.org/10.1101/2025.01.13.632710 for bioRxiv preprint.
How to cite: pEF1a mNeonGreen-3K-B1-10-IRES-mKate2-2A-PuroR was a gift from Franz-Ulrich Hartl (Addgene plasmid # 215377 ; http://n2t.net/addgene:215377 ; RRID:Addgene_215377)
