[The description below was written by a language model from this plasmid's Addgene catalogue record and pLannotate feature annotations shown in this document.]
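Description:
pEF1a mNeonGreen-3K-B1-10-IRES-mKate2-2A-PuroR is an 11,969 nt mammalian expression plasmid built on the lentiviral transfer backbone lenti-EF1a-dCas9-VPR-Puro. Although it is catalogued simply as a mammalian expression vector, the feature table shows the layout of a third-generation-style lentiviral vector. A CMV enhancer/promoter drives a truncated HIV-1 5' LTR, followed by the Ψ packaging signal with a gag fragment, the RRE and the cPPT/CTS. A WPRE and a second truncated LTR annotation lie downstream of the cargo, followed by a bGH polyadenylation signal. The construct could therefore presumably be packaged into lentiviral particles for stable integration as well as transfected directly. In bacteria it is maintained by a high-copy ColE1/pUC-type origin with ampicillin resistance, and the record specifies a recombination-reducing strain, as is usual for LTR-containing plasmids. The backbone also carries an f1 origin and an SV40/EM7-driven bleomycin/Zeocin resistance cassette outside the viral region.

The payload is a single EF-1α promoter-driven transcript. Its first open reading frame is annotated as a partial mNeonGreen, a fluorescent protein originating from Branchiostoma lanceolatum. This matches the insert name mNeonGreen-3K-1-10, which suggests the large strands 1–10 fragment of a split fluorescent protein. Such a fragment is normally non-fluorescent until complemented by a short strand-11 tag, though the record does not spell this out. An EMCV IRES then allows translation of the red fluorescent protein mKate2. According to the plasmid name, mKate2 is joined through a 2A peptide to puromycin N-acetyltransferase. Expressing cells can thus be identified by red fluorescence and selected with puromycin. The record does not state a specific application. The associated publication concerns α-synuclein aggregates and ESCRT-III, and a plausible use is generating stable cell lines for split-mNeonGreen complementation assays.
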