Features (pLannotate 1.2.2; 35 found; start..end, strand, type, name):
     57..123     +  CDS            small t antigen (fragment): SV40 (simian virus 40) small t antigen
    130..1308    +  promoter       EF-1α promoter: strong constitutive promoter for human elongation factor EF-1α
   1432..2065    +  CDS            mNeonGreen (fragment): bright monomeric yellow-green fluorescent protein derived from LanYFP (Shaner et al., 2013)
   2071..2123    +  misc_feature   MCS: multiple cloning site
   2125..2711    +  misc_feature   IRES2: internal ribosome entry site (IRES) of the encephalomyocarditis virus (EMCV)
   2712..3407    +  CDS            mKate2: mKate2 is a basic (constitutively fluorescent) red fluorescent protein published in 2009, derived from Entacmaea quadricolor. It is reported to be a rapidly-maturing monomer with moderate acid sensitivity.
   3486..4079    +  CDS            PuroR (fragment): puromycin N-acetyltransferase; pac from Streptomyces; confers resistance to puromycin
   4080..4101    +  misc_feature   MCS (fragment): pBluescript multiple cloning site
   4104..4692    +  misc_feature   WPRE: woodchuck hepatitis virus posttranscriptional regulatory element
   4629..5210    +  CDS            nef (fragment): NEF_HV1H2 - Experimental evidence at protein level: Swiss-Prot protein existence level 1. Extracellular Nef protein targets CD4(+) T-lymphocytes for apoptosis by interacting with CXCR4 surface receptors. From Human immunodeficiency virus type 1 group M subtype B (isolate HXB2) (HIV-1).
   5217..5397    +  LTR            5' LTR (truncated): truncated 5' long terminal repeat (LTR) from HIV-1
   5429..5653    +  polyA_signal   bGH poly(A) signal: bovine growth hormone polyadenylation signal
   5657..5678    +  promoter       SV40 promoter (fragment): SV40 enhancer and early promoter
   5699..6127    +  rep_origin     f1 ori (sequence partly withheld): f1 bacteriophage origin of replication; arrow indicates direction of (+) strand synthesis
   6141..6470    +  promoter       SV40 promoter: SV40 enhancer and early promoter
   6518..6565    +  promoter       EM7 promoter: synthetic bacterial promoter&nbsp
   6584..6958    +  CDS            BleoR: antibiotic-binding protein; Sh ble from Streptoalloteichus hindustanus; confers resistance to bleomycin, phleomycin, and Zeocin™
   6968..7093    +  CDS            ble (fragment): BLE_KLEPN - Experimental evidence at protein level: Swiss-Prot protein existence level 1. Binding protein with a strong affinity to the bleomycin family of antibiotics. Binds to CL990; an antimitotic-antibiotic compound. From Klebsiella pneumoniae.
   7088..7209    +  polyA_signal   SV40 poly(A) signal: SV40 polyadenylation signal
   7280..7302    -  protein_bind   lac operator (fragment): The lac repressor binds to the lac operator to inhibit transcription in E. coli. This inhibition can be relieved by adding lactose or isopropyl-β-D-thiogalactopyranoside (IPTG). lac repressor encoded by lacI
   7306..7336    -  promoter       lac promoter: promoter for the E. coli lac operon
   7351..7372    -  protein_bind   CAP binding site: CAP binding activates transcription in the presence of cAMP. E. coli catabolite activator protein
   7385..7477    -  CDS            lacI (fragment): lac repressor; lacI; The lac repressor binds to the lac operator to inhibit transcription in E. coli. This inhibition can be relieved by adding lactose or isopropyl-β-D-thiogalactopyranoside (IPTG).
   7660..8248    -  rep_origin     ori: high-copy-number ColE1/pMB1/pBR322/pUC origin of replication
   8419..9279    -  CDS            AmpR: β-lactamase; bla; confers resistance to ampicillin, carbenicillin, and related antibiotics
   9280..9384    -  promoter       AmpR promoter: bla
   9443..9495    -  misc_feature   bom (fragment): basis of mobility region from pBR322
   9650..10029   +  enhancer       CMV enhancer: human cytomegalovirus immediate early enhancer
  10030..10229   +  promoter       CMV promoter: human cytomegalovirus (CMV) immediate early promoter
  10247..10427   +  LTR            5' LTR (truncated): truncated 5' long terminal repeat (LTR) from HIV-1
  10474..10599   +  misc_feature   HIV-1 Ψ: packaging signal of human immunodeficiency virus type 1
  10583..10946   +  CDS            HIV-1 gag (fragment): gag protein from human immunodeficiency virus 1; gag
  11092..11325   +  misc_feature   RRE: The Rev response element (RRE) of HIV-1 allows for Rev-dependent mRNA export from the nucleus to the cytoplasm.
  11702..11802   +  CDS            Rev (fragment): human immunodeficiency virus 1 (HIV-1) Rev protein; rev; enhances nuclear export of unspliced and incompletely spliced viral mRNAs
  11852..11969   +  misc_feature   cPPT/CTS: central polypurine tract and central termination sequence of HIV-1
>Addgene plasmid #215377 | pEF1a mNeonGreen-3K-B1-10-IRES-mKate2-2A-PuroR | addgene full sequence | sequence record 431786 | Addgene NGS Result
CGGGTTTATTACAGGGACAGCAGAGATCCAGTTTGGTTAATTAGCTAGCTGCAAAGATGGATAAAGTTTT
AAACAGAGAGGAATCTTTGCAGCTAATGGACCTTCTAGGTCTTGAAAGGAGTGGGAATTGGCTCCGGTGC
CCGTCAGTGGGCAGAGCGCACATCGCCCACAGTCCCCGAGAAGTTGGGGGGAGGGGTCGGCAATTGAACC
GGTGCCTAGAGAAGGTGGCGCGGGGTAAACTGGGAAAGTGATGTCGTGTACTGGCTCCGCCTTTTTCCCG
AGGGTGGGGGAGAACCGTATATAAGTGCAGTAGTCGCCGTGAACGTTCTTTTTCGCAACGGGTTTGCCGC
CAGAACACAGGTAAGTGCCGTGTGTGGTTCCCGCGGGCCTGGCCTCTTTACGGGTTATGGCCCTTGCGTG
CCTTGAATTACTTCCACCTGGCTGCAGTACGTGATTCTTGATCCCGAGCTTCGGGTTGGAAGTGGGTGGG
AGAGTTCGAGGCCTTGCGCTTAAGGAGCCCCTTCGCCTCGTGCTTGAGTTGAGGCCTGGCCTGGGCGCTG
GGGCCGCCGCGTGCGAATCTGGTGGCACCTTCGCGCCTGTCTCGCTGCTTTCGATAAGTCTCTAGCCATT
TAAAATTTTTGATGACCTGCTGCGACGCTTTTTTTCTGGCAAGATAGTCTTGTAAATGCGGGCCAAGATC
TGCACACTGGTATTTCGGTTTTTGGGGCCGCGGGCGGCGACGGGGCCCGTGCGTCCCAGCGCACATGTTC
GGCGAGGCGGGGCCTGCGAGCGCGGCCACCGAGAATCGGACGGGGGTAGTCTCAAGCTGGCCGGCCTGCT
CTGGTGCCTGGCCTCGCGCCGCCGTGTATCGCCCCGCCCTGGGCGGCAAGGCTGGCCCGGTCGGCACCAG
TTGCGTGAGCGGAAAGATGGCCGCTTCCCGGCCCTGCTGCAGGGAGCTCAAAATGGAGGACGCGGCGCTC
GGGAGAGCGGGCGGGTGAGTCACCCACACAAAGGAAAAGGGCCTTTCCGTCCTCAGCCGTCGCTTCATGT
GACTCCACGGAGTACCGGGCGCCGTCCAGGCACCTCGATTAGTTCTCGAGCTTTTGGAGTACGTCGTCTT
TAGGTTGGGGGGAGGGGTTTTATGCGATGGAGTTTCCCCACACTGAGTGGGTGGAGACTGAAGTTAGGCC
AGCTTGGCACTTGATGTAATTCTCCTTGGAATTTGCCCTTTTTGAGTTTGGATCTTGGTTCATTCTCAAG
CCTCAGACAGTGGTTCAAAGTTTTTTTCTTCCATTTCAGGTGTCGTGACGTACGCTAGAGGATCGAACCC
TTGCCACCATGTTGGAACTGCTGGAAGATCTGACCCTGGGTAGTGGCAAGCCCATCCCCAACCCCCTGCT
GGGCCTGGACAGCACCGGCGGAGGTGGATCCGTGAGCAAGGGCGAGGAGGATAACATGGCCTCTCTCCCA
GCGACACATGAGTTACACATCTTTGGCTCCATCAACGATGTGGACTTTGACATGGTGGGTCAGGGCACCG
GCAATCCAAATGAAGGTTATGAGGAGTTAAACCTGAAGTCCACCAAGGGTGACCTCCAGTTCTCCCCCTG
GATTCTGGTCCCTCATATCGGGTATGGCTTCCATCAGTACCTGCCCTACCCTGACGGGATGTCGCCTTTC
CAGGCCGCCATGGTAGATGGCTCCGGCTACCAAGTCCATCGCACAATGCAGTTTGAAGATGGTGCCTCCC
TTACTGTTAACTACCGCTACACCTACGAGGGAAGCCACATCAAAGGAGAGGCCCAGGTGATTGGGACTGG
TTTCCCTGCTGACGGTCCTGTGATGACCAACACCCTGACCGCTGCGGACTGGTGCATGTCGAAGATGACT
TACCCCAACGACAAAACCATCATCAGTACCTTTAAGTGGAGTTACATTACTGTGAATGGCAAGCGCTACC
GGAGCACTGCGCGGACCACCTACACCTTTGCCAAGCCAATGGCGGCTAACTATCTGAAGAACCAGCCGAT
GTACGTGTTCCGTAAGACGGAGCTCAAGCACTCCATGTAACTCGAGCTCAAGCTTCGAATTCTGCAGTCG
ACGGTACCGCGGGCCCGGGATCCGCCCCTCTCCCTCCCCCCCCCCTAATGTTACTGGCCGAAGCCGCTTG
GAATAAGGCCGGTGTGCGTTTGTCTATATGTTATTTTCCACCATATTGCCGTCTTTTGGCAATGTGAGGG
CCCGGAAACCTGGCCCTGTCTTCTTGACGAGCATTCCTAGGGGTCTTTCCCCTCTCACCAAAGGAATGCA
AGGTCTGTTGAATGTCGTGAAGGAAGCAGTTCCTCTGGAAGCTTCTTGAAGACAAACAACGTCTGTAGCG
ACCCTTTGCAGGCAGCGGAACCCCCCACCTGGCGACAGGTGCCTCTGCGGCCAAAAGCCACGTGTATAAG
ATACACCTGCAAAGGCGGCACAACCCCAGTGCCACGTTGTGAGTTGGATAGTTGTGGAAAGAGTCAAATG
GCTCTCCTCAAGCGTATTCAACAAGGGGCTGAAGGATGCCCAGAAGGTACCCCATTGTATGGGATCTGAT
CTGGGGCCTCGGTACACATGCTTTACATGTGTTTAGTCGAGGTTAAAAAAACGTCTAGGCCCCCCGAACC
ACGGGGACGTGGTTTTCCTTTGAAAAACACGATGATAATATGGCCACAACCATGGTGAGCGAGCTGATTA
AGGAGAACATGCACATGAAGCTGTACATGGAGGGCACCGTGAACAACCACCACTTCAAGTGCACATCCGA
GGGCGAAGGCAAGCCCTACGAGGGCACCCAGACCATGAGAATCAAGGCGGTCGAGGGCGGCCCTCTCCCC
TTCGCCTTCGACATCCTGGCTACCAGCTTCATGTACGGCAGCAAAACCTTCATCAACCACACCCAGGGCA
TCCCCGACTTCTTTAAGCAGTCCTTCCCCGAGGGCTTCACATGGGAGAGAGTCACCACATACGAAGACGG
GGGCGTGCTGACCGCTACCCAGGACACCAGCCTCCAGGACGGCTGCCTCATCTACAACGTCAAGATCAGA
GGGGTGAACTTCCCATCCAACGGCCCTGTGATGCAGAAGAAAACACTCGGCTGGGAGGCCTCCACCGAGA
CCCTGTACCCCGCTGACGGCGGCCTGGAAGGCAGAGCCGACATGGCCCTGAAGCTCGTGGGCGGGGGCCA
CCTGATCTGCAACTTGAAGACCACATACAGATCCAAGAAACCCGCTAAGAACCTCAAGATGCCCGGCGTC
TACTATGTGGACAGAAGACTGGAAAGAATCAAGGAGGCCGACAAAGAGACCTACGTCGAGCAGCACGAGG
TGGCTGTGGCCAGATACTGCGACCTCCCTAGCAAACTGGGGCACAGAGGATCTGGTGCCACGAATTTCTC
GCTACTCAAGCAGGCCGGTGATGTCGAGGAAAACCCTGGTCCTATGGTGTCTAGAGAGTACAAGCCCACG
GTGCGCCTCGCCACCCGCGACGACGTCCCCAGGGCCGTACGCACCCTCGCCGCCGCGTTCGCCGACTACC
CCGCCACGCGCCACACCGTCGATCCGGACCGCCACATCGAGCGGGTCACCGAGCTGCAAGAACTCTTCCT
CACGCGCGTCGGGCTCGACATCGGCAAGGTGTGGGTCGCGGACGACGGCGCCGCGGTGGCGGTCTGGACC
ACGCCGGAGAGCGTCGAAGCGGGGGCGGTGTTCGCCGAGATCGGCCCGCGCATGGCCGAGTTGAGCGGTT
CCCGGCTGGCCGCGCAGCAACAGATGGAAGGCCTCCTGGCGCCGCACCGGCCCAAGGAGCCCGCGTGGTT
CCTGGCCACCGTCGGCGTCTCGCCCGACCACCAGGGCAAGGGTCTGGGCAGCGCCGTCGTGCTCCCCGGA
GTGGAGGCGGCCGAGCGCGCCGGGGTGCCCGCCTTCCTGGAGACCTCCGCGCCCCGCAACCTCCCCTTCT
ACGAGCGGCTCGGCTTCACCGTCACCGCCGACGTCGAGGTGCCCGAAGGACCGCGCACCTGGTGCATGAC
CCGCAAGCCCGGTGCCTGAGAATTCGATATCAAGCTTATCGGTAATCAACCTCTGGATTACAAAATTTGT
GAAAGATTGACTGGTATTCTTAACTATGTTGCTCCTTTTACGCTATGTGGATACGCTGCTTTAATGCCTT
TGTATCATGCTATTGCTTCCCGTATGGCTTTCATTTTCTCCTCCTTGTATAAATCCTGGTTGCTGTCTCT
TTATGAGGAGTTGTGGCCCGTTGTCAGGCAACGTGGCGTGGTGTGCACTGTGTTTGCTGACGCAACCCCC
ACTGGTTGGGGCATTGCCACCACCTGTCAGCTCCTTTCCGGGACTTTCGCTTTCCCCCTCCCTATTGCCA
CGGCGGAACTCATCGCCGCCTGCCTTGCCCGCTGCTGGACAGGGGCTCGGCTGTTGGGCACTGACAATTC
CGTGGTGTTGTCGGGGAAATCATCGTCCTTTCCTTGGCTGCTCGCCTGTGTTGCCACCTGGATTCTGCGC
GGGACGTCCTTCTGCTACGTCCCTTCGGCCCTCAATCCAGCGGACCTTCCTTCCCGCGGCCTGCTGCCGG
CTCTGCGGCCTCTTCCGCGTCTTCGCCTTCGCCCTCAGACGAGTCGGATCTCCCTTTGGGCCGCCTCCCC
GCATCGATACCGTCGACCTCGAGACCTAGAAAAACATGGAGCAATCACAAGTAGCAATACAGCAGCTACC
AATGCTGATTGTGCCTGGCTAGAAGCACAAGAGGAGGAGGAGGTGGGTTTTCCAGTCACACCTCAGGTAC
CTTTAAGACCAATGACTTACAAGGCAGCTGTAGATCTTAGCCACTTTTTAAAAGAAAAGGGGGGACTGGA
AGGGCTAATTCACTCCCAACGAAGACAAGATATCCTTGATCTGTGGATCTACCACACACAAGGCTACTTC
CCTGATTGGCAGAACTACACACCAGGGCCAGGGATCAGATATCCACTGACCTTTGGATGGTGCTACAAGC
TAGTACCAGTTGAGCAAGAGAAGGTAGAAGAAGCCAATGAAGGAGAGAACACCCGCTTGTTACACCCTGT
GAGCCTGCATGGGATGGATGACCCGGAGAGAGAAGTATTAGAGTGGAGGTTTGACAGCCGCCTAGCATTT
CATCACATGGCCCGAGAGCTGCATCCGGACTGTACTGGGTCTCTCTGGTTAGACCAGATCTGAGCCTGGG
AGCTCTCTGGCTAACTAGGGAACCCACTGCTTAAGCCTCAATAAAGCTTGCCTTGAGTGCTTCAAGTAGT
GTGTGCCCGTCTGTTGTGTGACTCTGGTAACTAGAGATCCCTCAGACCCTTTTAGTCAGTGTGGAAAATC
TCTAGCAGGGCCCGTTTAAACCCGCTGATCAGCCTCGACTGTGCCTTCTAGTTGCCAGCCATCTGTTGTT
TGCCCCTCCCCCGTGCCTTCCTTGACCCTGGAAGGTGCCACTCCCACTGTCCTTTCCTAATAAAATGAGG
AAATTGCATCGCATTGTCTGAGTAGGTGTCATTCTATTCTGGGGGGTGGGGTGGGGCAGGACAGCAAGGG
GGAGGATTGGGAAGACAATAGCAGGCATGCTGGGGATGCGGTGGGCTCTATGGCTTCTGAGGCGGAAAGA
ACCAGCTGGGGCTCTAGGGGGTATCCCC
[124 nt withheld, positions 5699-5822]
C
[91 nt withheld, positions 5824-5914]
A
[49 nt withheld, positions 5916-5964]
CCTTTGACGTTGGAGTCCACGTTCTTT
[37 nt withheld, positions 5992-6028]
ACCCTATCTCGGTCTATTCTTTTGATTTATAAGGGATTTTGCCGATTTCGGCCTATTGGTTAAAAAATGA
GCTGATTTAACAAAAATTTAACGCGAATTAATTCTGTGGAATGTGTGTCAGTTAGGGTGTGGAAAGTCCC
CAGGCTCCCCAGCAGGCAGAAGTATGCAAAGCATGCATCTCAATTAGTCAGCAACCAGGTGTGGAAAGTC
CCCAGGCTCCCCAGCAGGCAGAAGTATGCAAAGCATGCATCTCAATTAGTCAGCAACCATAGTCCCGCCC
CTAACTCCGCCCATCCCGCCCCTAACTCCGCCCAGTTCCGCCCATTCTCCGCCCCATGGCTGACTAATTT
TTTTTATTTATGCAGAGGCCGAGGCCGCCTCTGCCTCTGAGCTATTCCAGAAGTAGTGAGGAGGCTTTTT
TGGAGGCCTAGGCTTTTGCAAAAAGCTCCCGGGAGCTTGTATATCCATTTTCGGATCTGATCAGCACGTG
TTGACAATTAATCATCGGCATAGTATATCGGCATAGTATAATACGACAAGGTGAGGAACTAAACCATGGC
CAAGTTGACCAGTGCCGTTCCGGTGCTCACCGCGCGCGACGTCGCCGGAGCGGTCGAGTTCTGGACCGAC
CGGCTCGGGTTCTCCCGGGACTTCGTGGAGGACGACTTCGCCGGTGTGGTCCGGGACGACGTGACCCTGT
TCATCAGCGCGGTCCAGGACCAGGTGGTGCCGGACAACACCCTGGCCTGGGTGTGGGTGCGCGGCCTGGA
CGAGCTGTACGCCGAGTGGTCGGAGGTCGTGTCCACGAACTTCCGGGACGCCTCCGGGCCGGCCATGACC
GAGATCGGCGAGCAGCCGTGGGGGCGGGAGTTCGCCCTGCGCGACCCGGCCGGCAACTGCGTGCACTTCG
TGGCCGAGGAGCAGGACTGACACGTGCTACGAGATTTCGATTCCACCGCCGCCTTCTATGAAAGGTTGGG
CTTCGGAATCGTTTTCCGGGACGCCGGCTGGATGATCCTCCAGCGCGGGGATCTCATGCTGGAGTTCTTC
GCCCACCCCAACTTGTTTATTGCAGCTTATAATGGTTACAAATAAAGCAATAGCATCACAAATTTCACAA
ATAAAGCATTTTTTTCACTGCATTCTAGTTGTGGTTTGTCCAAACTCATCAATGTATCTTATCATGTCTG
TATACCGTCGACCTCTAGCTAGAGCTTGGCGTAATCATGGTCATAGCTGTTTCCTGTGTGAAATTGTTAT
CCGCTCACAATTCCACACAACATACGAGCCGGAAGCATAAAGTGTAAAGCCTGGGGTGCCTAATGAGTGA
GCTAACTCACATTAATTGCGTTGCGCTCACTGCCCGCTTTCCAGTCGGGAAACCTGTCGTGCCAGCTGCA
TTAATGAATCGGCCAACGCGCGGGGAGAGGCGGTTTGCGTATTGGGCGCTCTTCCGCTTCCTCGCTCACT
GACTCGCTGCGCTCGGTCGTTCGGCTGCGGCGAGCGGTATCAGCTCACTCAAAGGCGGTAATACGGTTAT
CCACAGAATCAGGGGATAACGCAGGAAAGAACATGTGAGCAAAAGGCCAGCAAAAGGCCAGGAACCGTAA
AAAGGCCGCGTTGCTGGCGTTTTTCCATAGGCTCCGCCCCCCTGACGAGCATCACAAAAATCGACGCTCA
AGTCAGAGGTGGCGAAACCCGACAGGACTATAAAGATACCAGGCGTTTCCCCCTGGAAGCTCCCTCGTGC
GCTCTCCTGTTCCGACCCTGCCGCTTACCGGATACCTGTCCGCCTTTCTCCCTTCGGGAAGCGTGGCGCT
TTCTCATAGCTCACGCTGTAGGTATCTCAGTTCGGTGTAGGTCGTTCGCTCCAAGCTGGGCTGTGTGCAC
GAACCCCCCGTTCAGCCCGACCGCTGCGCCTTATCCGGTAACTATCGTCTTGAGTCCAACCCGGTAAGAC
ACGACTTATCGCCACTGGCAGCAGCCACTGGTAACAGGATTAGCAGAGCGAGGTATGTAGGCGGTGCTAC
AGAGTTCTTGAAGTGGTGGCCTAACTACGGCTACACTAGAAGAACAGTATTTGGTATCTGCGCTCTGCTG
AAGCCAGTTACCTTCGGAAAAAGAGTTGGTAGCTCTTGATCCGGCAAACAAACCACCGCTGGTAGCGGTG
GTTTTTTTGTTTGCAAGCAGCAGATTACGCGCAGAAAAAAAGGATCTCAAGAAGATCCTTTGATCTTTTC
TACGGGGTCTGACGCTCAGTGGAACGAAAACTCACGTTAAGGGATTTTGGTCATGAGATTATCAAAAAGG
ATCTTCACCTAGATCCTTTTAAATTAAAAATGAAGTTTTAAATCAATCTAAAGTATATATGAGTAAACTT
GGTCTGACAGTTACCAATGCTTAATCAGTGAGGCACCTATCTCAGCGATCTGTCTATTTCGTTCATCCAT
AGTTGCCTGACTCCCCGTCGTGTAGATAACTACGATACGGGAGGGCTTACCATCTGGCCCCAGTGCTGCA
ATGATACCGCGAGACCCACGCTCACCGGCTCCAGATTTATCAGCAATAAACCAGCCAGCCGGAAGGGCCG
AGCGCAGAAGTGGTCCTGCAACTTTATCCGCCTCCATCCAGTCTATTAATTGTTGCCGGGAAGCTAGAGT
AAGTAGTTCGCCAGTTAATAGTTTGCGCAACGTTGTTGCCATTGCTACAGGCATCGTGGTGTCACGCTCG
TCGTTTGGTATGGCTTCATTCAGCTCCGGTTCCCAACGATCAAGGCGAGTTACATGATCCCCCATGTTGT
GCAAAAAAGCGGTTAGCTCCTTCGGTCCTCCGATCGTTGTCAGAAGTAAGTTGGCCGCAGTGTTATCACT
CATGGTTATGGCAGCACTGCATAATTCTCTTACTGTCATGCCATCCGTAAGATGCTTTTCTGTGACTGGT
GAGTACTCAACCAAGTCATTCTGAGAATAGTGTATGCGGCGACCGAGTTGCTCTTGCCCGGCGTCAATAC
GGGATAATACCGCGCCACATAGCAGAACTTTAAAAGTGCTCATCATTGGAAAACGTTCTTCGGGGCGAAA
ACTCTCAAGGATCTTACCGCTGTTGAGATCCAGTTCGATGTAACCCACTCGTGCACCCAACTGATCTTCA
GCATCTTTTACTTTCACCAGCGTTTCTGGGTGAGCAAAAACAGGAAGGCAAAATGCCGCAAAAAAGGGAA
TAAGGGCGACACGGAAATGTTGAATACTCATACTCTTCCTTTTTCAATATTATTGAAGCATTTATCAGGG
TTATTGTCTCATGAGCGGATACATATTTGAATGTATTTAGAAAAATAAACAAATAGGGGTTCCGCGCACA
TTTCCCCGAAAAGTGCCACCTGACGTCGACGGATCGGGAGATCTCCCGATCCCCTATGGTGCACTCTCAG
TACAATCTGCTCTGATGCCGCATAGTTAAGCCAGTATCTGCTCCCTGCTTGTGTGTTGGAGGTCGCTGAG
TAGTGCGCGAGCAAAATTTAAGCTACAACAAGGCAAGGCTTGACCGACAATTGCATGAAGAATCTGCTTA
GGGTTAGGCGTTTTGCGCTGCTTCGCGATGTACGGGCCAGATATACGCGTTGACATTGATTATTGACTAG
TTATTAATAGTAATCAATTACGGGGTCATTAGTTCATAGCCCATATATGGAGTTCCGCGTTACATAACTT
ACGGTAAATGGCCCGCCTGGCTGACCGCCCAACGACCCCCGCCCATTGACGTCAATAATGACGTATGTTC
CCATAGTAACGCCAATAGGGACTTTCCATTGACGTCAATGGGTGGAGTATTTACGGTAAACTGCCCACTT
GGCAGTACATCAAGTGTATCATATGCCAAGTACGCCCCCTATTGACGTCAATGACGGTAAATGGCCCGCC
TGGCATTATGCCCAGTACATGACCTTATGGGACTTTCCTACTTGGCAGTACATCTACGTATTAGTCATCG
CTATTACCATGGTGATGCGGTTTTGGCAGTACATCAATGGGCGTGGATAGCGGTTTGACTCACGGGGATT
TCCAAGTCTCCACCCCATTGACGTCAATGGGAGTTTGTTTTGGCACCAAAATCAACGGGACTTTCCAAAA
TGTCGTAACAACTCCGCCCCATTGACGCAAATGGGCGGTAGGCGTGTACGGTGGGAGGTCTATATAAGCA
GCGCGTTTTGCCTGTACTGGGTCTCTCTGGTTAGACCAGATCTGAGCCTGGGAGCTCTCTGGCTAACTAG
GGAACCCACTGCTTAAGCCTCAATAAAGCTTGCCTTGAGTGCTTCAAGTAGTGTGTGCCCGTCTGTTGTG
TGACTCTGGTAACTAGAGATCCCTCAGACCCTTTTAGTCAGTGTGGAAAATCTCTAGCAGTGGCGCCCGA
ACAGGGACTTGAAAGCGAAAGGGAAACCAGAGGAGCTCTCTCGACGCAGGACTCGGCTTGCTGAAGCGCG
CACGGCAAGAGGCGAGGGGCGGCGACTGGTGAGTACGCCAAAAATTTTGACTAGCGGAGGCTAGAAGGAG
AGAGATGGGTGCGAGAGCGTCAGTATTAAGCGGGGGAGAATTAGATCGCGATGGGAAAAAATTCGGTTAA
GGCCAGGGGGAAAGAAAAAATATAAATTAAAACATATAGTATGGGCAAGCAGGGAGCTAGAACGATTCGC
AGTTAATCCTGGCCTGTTAGAAACATCAGAAGGCTGTAGACAAATACTGGGACAGCTACAACCATCCCTT
CAGACAGGATCAGAAGAACTTAGATCATTATATAATACAGTAGCAACCCTCTATTGTGTGCATCAAAGGA
TAGAGATAAAAGACACCAAGGAAGCTTTAGACAAGATAGAGGAAGAGCAAAACAAAAGTAAGACCACCGC
ACAGCAAGCGGCCGCTGATCTTCAGACCTGGAGGAGGAGATATGAGGGACAATTGGAGAAGTGAATTATA
TAAATATAAAGTAGTAAAAATTGAACCATTAGGAGTAGCACCCACCAAGGCAAAGAGAAGAGTGGTGCAG
AGAGAAAAAAGAGCAGTGGGAATAGGAGCTTTGTTCCTTGGGTTCTTGGGAGCAGCAGGAAGCACTATGG
GCGCAGCGTCAATGACGCTGACGGTACAGGCCAGACAATTATTGTCTGGTATAGTGCAGCAGCAGAACAA
TTTGCTGAGGGCTATTGAGGCGCAACAGCATCTGTTGCAACTCACAGTCTGGGGCATCAAGCAGCTCCAG
GCAAGAATCCTGGCTGTGGAAAGATACCTAAAGGATCAACAGCTCCTGGGGATTTGGGGTTGCTCTGGAA
AACTCATTTGCACCACTGCTGTGCCTTGGAATGCTAGTTGGAGTAATAAATCTCTGGAACAGATTTGGAA
TCACACGACCTGGATGGAGTGGGACAGAGAAATTAACAATTACACAAGCTTAATACACTCCTTAATTGAA
GAATCGCAAAACCAGCAAGAAAAGAATGAACAAGAATTATTGGAATTAGATAAATGGGCAAGTTTGTGGA
ATTGGTTTAACATAACAAATTGGCTGTGGTATATAAAATTATTCATAATGATAGTAGGAGGCTTGGTAGG
TTTAAGAATAGTTTTTGCTGTACTTTCTATAGTGAATAGAGTTAGGCAGGGATATTCACCATTATCGTTT
CAGACCCACCTCCCAACCCCGAGGGGACCCGACAGGCCCGAAGGAATAGAAGAAGAAGGTGGAGAGAGAG
ACAGAGACAGATCCATTCGATTAGTGAACGGATCGGCACTGCGTGCGCCAATTCTGCAGACAAATGGCAG
TATTCATCCACAATTTTAAAAGAAAAGGGGGGATTGGGGGGTACAGTGCAGGGGAAAGAATAGTAGACAT
AATAGCAACAGACATACAAACTAAAGAATTACAAAAACAAATTACAAAAATTCAAAATTTT
